>Addgene plasmid #122301 | pcDNA3.1-3xFLAG-RSL1D1(WT) | addgene full sequence | sequence record 238569 | Addgene NGS Result
GTGATGCGGTTTTGGCAGTACATCAATGGGCGTGGATAGCGGTTTGACTCACGGGGATTTCCAAGTCTCC
ACCCCATTGACGTCAATGGGAGTTTGTTTTGGCACCAAAATCAACGGGACTTTCCAAAATGTCGTAACAA
CTCCGCCCCATTGACGCAAATGGGCGGTAGGCGTGTACGGTGGGAGGTCTATATAAGCAGAGCTCTCTGG
CTAACTAGAGAACCCACTGCTTACTGGCTTATCGAAATTAATACGACTCACTATAGGGAGACCCAAGCTG
GCTAGCGTTTAAACGGGCCCTCTAGACTCGAGCGGCCGCCACTGTGCTGGATATCACCATGGACTACAAA
GACCATGACGGTGATTATAAAGATCATGACATCGATTACAAGGATGACGATGACAAGAATTCCGAGGATT
CGGCCTCGGCCTCGCTGTCTTCTGCAGCCGCTACTGGAACCTCCACCTCGACTCCAGCGGCCCCGACAGC
ACGGAAG
[717 nt withheld, positions 498-1214]
AGCAATTGGGATGAAGCCACCAAAAGATCTTTGCTTAATAAGAAGAAAAAAGAGGCAAGGAGAAAACGAA
GAGAAAGAAATTTTGAAAAACAAAAGGAGAGGAAGAAGAAGAGGCAGCAGGCTAGGAAGACTGCATCAGT
TCTTAGTAAAGATGATGTGGCACCTGAAAGTGGTGATACTACAGTGAAGAAACCTGAATCAAAGAAGGAA
CAGACCCCAGAGCATGGGAAGAAAAAACGTGGCAGAGGAAAAGCCCAAGTTAAAGCAACAAATGAATCCG
AAGACGAAATCCCACAGCTGGTACCAATAGGAAAGAAGACTCCAGCTAATGAAAAAGTAGAGATTCAAAA
ACATGCCACAGGAAAGAAGTCTCCAGCAAAGAGTCCTAATCCCAGCACACCTCGTGGGAAGAAAAGAAAG
GCTTTGCCAGCATCTGAGACCCCAAAAGCTGCAGAGTCTGAGACCCCAGGGAAAAGCCCAGAGAAGAAGC
CAAAAATCAAAGAAGAGGCAGTGAAGGAAAAAAGTCCTTCGCTGGGGAAAAAAGATGCGAGACAGACTCC
AAAAAAGCCAGAGGCCAAGTTTTTCACCACTCCTAGTAAATCTGTGAGAAAAGCTTCCCACACCCCCAAA
AAATGGCCCAAAAAACCCAAAGTACCCCAGTCGACCTAAGGATCCGAGCTCGGTACCAAGCTTAAGTTTA
AACCGCTGATCAGCCTCGACTGTGCCTTCTAGTTGCCAGCCATCTGTTGTTTGCCCCTCCCCCGTGCCTT
CCTTGACCCTGGAAGGTGCCACTCCCACTGTCCTTTCCTAATAAAATGAGGAAATTGCATCGCATTGTCT
GAGTAGGTGTCATTCTATTCTGGGGGGTGGGGTGGGGCAGGACAGCAAGGGGGAGGATTGGGAAGACAAT
AGCAGGCATGCTGGGGATGCGGTGGGCTCTATGGCTTCTGAGGCGGAAAGAACCAGCTGGGGCTCTAGGG
GGTATCCCC
[124 nt withheld, positions 2204-2327]
C
[91 nt withheld, positions 2329-2419]
A
[49 nt withheld, positions 2421-2469]
CCTTTGACGTTGGAGTCCACGTTCTTT
[37 nt withheld, positions 2497-2533]
ACCCTATCTCGGTCTATTCTTTTGATTTATAAGGGATTTTGCCGATTTCGGCCTATTGGTTAAAAAATGA
GCTGATTTAACAAAAATTTAACGCGAATTAATTCTGTGGAATGTGTGTCAGTTAGGGTGTGGAAAGTCCC
CAGGCTCCCCAGCAGGCAGAAGTATGCAAAGCATGCATCTCAATTAGTCAGCAACCAGGTGTGGAAAGTC
CCCAGGCTCCCCAGCAGGCAGAAGTATGCAAAGCATGCATCTCAATTAGTCAGCAACCATAGTCCCGCCC
CTAACTCCGCCCATCCCGCCCCTAACTCCGCCCAGTTCCGCCCATTCTCCGCCCCATGGCTGACTAATTT
TTTTTATTTATGCAGAGGCCGAGGCCGCCTCTGCCTCTGAGCTATTCCAGAAGTAGTGAGGAGGCTTTTT
TGGAGGCCTAGGCTTTTGCAAAAAGCTCCCGGGAGCTTGTATATCCATTTTCGGATCTGATCAAGAGACA
GGATGAGGATCGTTTCGCATGATTGAACAAGATGGATTGCACGCAGGTTCTCCGGCCGCTTGGGTGGAGA
GGCTATTCGGCTATGACTGGGCACAACAGACAATCGGCTGCTCTGATGCCGCCGTGTTCCGGCTGTCAGC
GCAGGGGCGCCCGGTTCTTTTTGTCAAGACCGACCTGTCCGGTGCCCTGAATGAACTGCAGGACGAGGCA
GCGCGGCTATCGTGGCTGGCCACGACGGGCGTTCCTTGCGCAGCTGTGCTCGACGTTGTCACTGAAGCGG
GAAGGGACTGGCTGCTATTGGGCGAAGTGCCGGGGCAGGATCTCCTGTCATCTCACCTTGCTCCTGCCGA
GAAAGTATCCATCATGGCTGATGCAATGCGGCGGCTGCATACGCTTGATCCGGCTACCTGCCCATTCGAC
CACCAAGCGAAACATCGCATCGAGCGAGCACGTACTCGGATGGAAGCCGGTCTTGTCGATCAGGATGATC
TGGACGAAGAGCATCAGGGGCTCGCGCCAGCCGAACTGTTCGCCAGGCTCAAGGCGCGCATGCCCGACGG
CGAGGATCTCGTCGTGACCCATGGCGATGCCTGCTTGCCGAATATCATGGTGGAAAATGGCCGCTTTTCT
GGATTCATCGACTGTGGCCGGCTGGGTGTGGCGGACCGCTATCAGGACATAGCGTTGGCTACCCGTGATA
TTGCTGAAGAGCTTGGCGGCGAATGGGCTGACCGCTTCCTCGTGCTTTACGGTATCGCCGCTCCCGATTC
GCAGCGCATCGCCTTCTATCGCCTTCTTGACGAGTTCTTCTGAGCGGGACTCTGGGGTTCGAAATGACCG
ACCAAGCGACGCCCAACCTGCCATCACGAGATTTCGATTCCACCGCCGCCTTCTATGAAAGGTTGGGCTT
CGGAATCGTTTTCCGGGACGCCGGCTGGATGATCCTCCAGCGCGGGGATCTCATGCTGGAGTTCTTCGCC
CACCCCAACTTGTTTATTGCAGCTTATAATGGTTACAAATAAAGCAATAGCATCACAAATTTCACAAATA
AAGCATTTTTTTCACTGCATTCTAGTTGTGGTTTGTCCAAACTCATCAATGTATCTTATCATGTCTGTAT
ACCGTCGACCTCTAGCTAGAGCTTGGCGTAATCATGGTCATAGCTGTTTCCTGTGTGAAATTGTTATCCG
CTCACAATTCCACACAACATACGAGCCGGAAGCATAAAGTGTAAAGCCTGGGGTGCCTAATGAGTGAGCT
AACTCACATTAATTGCGTTGCGCTCACTGCCCGCTTTCCAGTCGGGAAACCTGTCGTGCCAGCTGCATTA
ATGAATCGGCCAACGCGCGGGGAGAGGCGGTTTGCGTATTGGGCGCTCTTCCGCTTCCTCGCTCACTGAC
TCGCTGCGCTCGGTCGTTCGGCTGCGGCGAGCGGTATCAGCTCACTCAAAGGCGGTAATACGGTTATCCA
CAGAATCAGGGGATAACGCAGGAAAGAACATGTGAGCAAAAGGCCAGCAAAAGGCCAGGAACCGTAAAAA
GGCCGCGTTGCTGGCGTTTTTCCATAGGCTCCGCCCCCCTGACGAGCATCACAAAAATCGACGCTCAAGT
CAGAGGTGGCGAAACCCGACAGGACTATAAAGATACCAGGCGTTTCCCCCTGGAAGCTCCCTCGTGCGCT
CTCCTGTTCCGACCCTGCCGCTTACCGGATACCTGTCCGCCTTTCTCCCTTCGGGAAGCGTGGCGCTTTC
TCATAGCTCACGCTGTAGGTATCTCAGTTCGGTGTAGGTCGTTCGCTCCAAGCTGGGCTGTGTGCACGAA
CCCCCCGTTCAGCCCGACCGCTGCGCCTTATCCGGTAACTATCGTCTTGAGTCCAACCCGGTAAGACACG
ACTTATCGCCACTGGCAGCAGCCACTGGTAACAGGATTAGCAGAGCGAGGTATGTAGGCGGTGCTACAGA
GTTCTTGAAGTGGTGGCCTAACTACGGCTACACTAGAAGAACAGTATTTGGTATCTGCGCTCTGCTGAAG
CCAGTTACCTTCGGAAAAAGAGTTGGTAGCTCTTGATCCGGCAAACAAACCACCGCTGGTAGCGGTGGTT
TTTTTGTTTGCAAGCAGCAGATTACGCGCAGAAAAAAAGGATCTCAAGAAGATCCTTTGATCTTTTCTAC
GGGGTCTGACGCTCAGTGGAACGAAAACTCACGTTAAGGGATTTTGGTCATGAGATTATCAAAAAGGATC
TTCACCTAGATCCTTTTAAATTAAAAATGAAGTTTTAAATCAATCTAAAGTATATATGAGTAAACTTGGT
CTGACAGTTACCAATGCTTAATCAGTGAGGCACCTATCTCAGCGATCTGTCTATTTCGTTCATCCATAGT
TGCCTGACTCCCCGTCGTGTAGATAACTACGATACGGGAGGGCTTACCATCTGGCCCCAGTGCTGCAATG
ATACCGCGAGACCCACGCTCACCGGCTCCAGATTTATCAGCAATAAACCAGCCAGCCGGAAGGGCCGAGC
GCAGAAGTGGTCCTGCAACTTTATCCGCCTCCATCCAGTCTATTAATTGTTGCCGGGAAGCTAGAGTAAG
TAGTTCGCCAGTTAATAGTTTGCGCAACGTTGTTGCCATTGCTACAGGCATCGTGGTGTCACGCTCGTCG
TTTGGTATGGCTTCATTCAGCTCCGGTTCCCAACGATCAAGGCGAGTTACATGATCCCCCATGTTGTGCA
AAAAAGCGGTTAGCTCCTTCGGTCCTCCGATCGTTGTCAGAAGTAAGTTGGCCGCAGTGTTATCACTCAT
GGTTATGGCAGCACTGCATAATTCTCTTACTGTCATGCCATCCGTAAGATGCTTTTCTGTGACTGGTGAG
TACTCAACCAAGTCATTCTGAGAATAGTGTATGCGGCGACCGAGTTGCTCTTGCCCGGCGTCAATACGGG
ATAATACCGCGCCACATAGCAGAACTTTAAAAGTGCTCATCATTGGAAAACGTTCTTCGGGGCGAAAACT
CTCAAGGATCTTACCGCTGTTGAGATCCAGTTCGATGTAACCCACTCGTGCACCCAACTGATCTTCAGCA
TCTTTTACTTTCACCAGCGTTTCTGGGTGAGCAAAAACAGGAAGGCAAAATGCCGCAAAAAAGGGAATAA
GGGCGACACGGAAATGTTGAATACTCATACTCTTCCTTTTTCAATATTATTGAAGCATTTATCAGGGTTA
TTGTCTCATGAGCGGATACATATTTGAATGTATTTAGAAAAATAAACAAATAGGGGTTCCGCGCACATTT
CCCCGAAAAGTGCCACCTGACGTCGACGGATCGGGAGATCTCCCGATCCCCTATGGTGCACTCTCAGTAC
AATCTGCTCTGATGCCGCATAGTTAAGCCAGTATCTGCTCCCTGCTTGTGTGTTGGAGGTCGCTGAGTAG
TGCGCGAGCAAAATTTAAGCTACAACAAGGCAAGGCTTGACCGACAATTGCATGAAGAATCTGCTTAGGG
TTAGGCGTTTTGCGCTGCTTCGCGATGTACGGGCCAGATATACGCGTTGACATTGATTATTGACTAGTTA
TTAATAGTAATCAATTACGGGGTCATTAGTTCATAGCCCATATATGGAGTTCCGCGTTACATAACTTACG
GTAAATGGCCCGCCTGGCTGACCGCCCAACGACCCCCGCCCATTGACGTCAATAATGACGTATGTTCCCA
TAGTAACGCCAATAGGGACTTTCCATTGACGTCAATGGGTGGAGTATTTACGGTAAACTGCCCACTTGGC
AGTACATCAAGTGTATCATATGCCAAGTACGCCCCCTATTGACGTCAATGACGGTAAATGGCCCGCCTGG
CATTATGCCCAGTACATGACCTTATGGGACTTTCCTACTTGGCAGTACATCTACGTATTAGTCATCGCTA
TTACCATG
Features (pLannotate 1.2.2; 21 found; start..end, strand, type, name):
      1..204     +  promoter       CMV promoter: human cytomegalovirus (CMV) immediate early promoter
    200..233     +  LTR            5' LTR (truncated) (fragment): truncated 5' long terminal repeat (LTR) from HIV-1
    249..267     +  promoter       T7 promoter: promoter for bacteriophage T7 RNA polymerase
    342..407     +  CDS            3xFLAG: three tandem FLAG® epitope tags, followed by an enterokinase cleavage site
    414..1880    +  CDS            RSL1D1 (sequence partly withheld): RL1D1_HUMAN - Also known as CATX11, CSIG From Homo sapiens (Human).
   1934..2158    +  polyA_signal   bGH poly(A) signal: bovine growth hormone polyadenylation signal
   2162..2183    +  promoter       SV40 promoter (fragment): SV40 enhancer and early promoter
   2204..2632    +  rep_origin     f1 ori (sequence partly withheld): f1 bacteriophage origin of replication; arrow indicates direction of (+) strand synthesis
   2646..2975    +  promoter       SV40 promoter: SV40 enhancer and early promoter
   3042..3833    +  CDS            neo: KKA2_KLEPN - Also known as kan, nptII. Experimental evidence at protein level: Swiss-Prot protein existence level 1. Resistance to kanamycin, neomycin, paromomycin, ribostamycin, butirosin and gentamicin B. From Klebsiella pneumoniae.
   3857..4015    +  CDS            ble (fragment): BLE_KLEPN - Experimental evidence at protein level: Swiss-Prot protein existence level 1. Binding protein with a strong affinity to the bleomycin family of antibiotics. Binds to CL990; an antimitotic-antibiotic compound. From Klebsiella pneumoniae.
   4010..4131    +  polyA_signal   SV40 poly(A) signal: SV40 polyadenylation signal
   4204..4220    -  protein_bind   lac operator: The lac repressor binds to the lac operator to inhibit transcription in E. coli. This inhibition can be relieved by adding lactose or isopropyl-β-D-thiogalactopyranoside (IPTG). lac repressor encoded by lacI
   4228..4258    -  promoter       lac promoter: promoter for the E. coli lac operon
   4273..4294    -  protein_bind   CAP binding site: CAP binding activates transcription in the presence of cAMP. E. coli catabolite activator protein
   4307..4399    -  CDS            lacI (fragment): lac repressor; lacI; The lac repressor binds to the lac operator to inhibit transcription in E. coli. This inhibition can be relieved by adding lactose or isopropyl-β-D-thiogalactopyranoside (IPTG).
   4582..5170    -  rep_origin     ori: high-copy-number ColE1/pMB1/pBR322/pUC origin of replication
   5341..6201    -  CDS            AmpR: β-lactamase; bla; confers resistance to ampicillin, carbenicillin, and related antibiotics
   6202..6306    -  promoter       AmpR promoter: bla
   6365..6417    -  misc_feature   bom (fragment): basis of mobility region from pBR322
   6572..6951    +  enhancer       CMV enhancer: human cytomegalovirus immediate early enhancer
