[The description below was written by a language model from this plasmid's Addgene catalogue record and pLannotate feature annotations shown in this document.]
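Description:
pcDNA3.1-3xFLAG-RSL1D1(WT) is a mammalian expression plasmid of about 6.95 kb, built on the pcDNA3.1 backbone, that drives production of wild-type human RSL1D1 (also known as CSIG, L12, PBK1 or UTP30) carrying an N-terminal triple FLAG epitope. In bacteria it is maintained at high copy through a ColE1/pUC-type origin and selected with ampicillin via the β-lactamase gene. An f1 phage origin is also present. For mammalian cells, a separate cassette consisting of the SV40 enhancer/early promoter, the neomycin phosphotransferase gene and an SV40 polyadenylation signal allows G418 selection of stable transfectants.

The expression unit begins with the CMV immediate-early enhancer and promoter, which span the numbering origin of the circular sequence. They are followed by a T7 promoter that serves as a sequencing primer site and could support in vitro transcription. Next comes the 3xFLAG coding sequence, which includes an enterokinase cleavage site and sits immediately upstream of the RSL1D1 open reading frame. The insert was cloned between EcoRV and BamHI sites that remain intact, and transcripts are terminated by the bovine growth hormone polyadenylation signal. The automated annotation also reports several short fragments (a truncated HIV-1 LTR piece overlapping the end of the CMV promoter, partial ble and lacI segments, lac promoter/operator elements and a bom fragment). These appear to be backbone remnants or similarity matches rather than functional parts of the design.

The construct is intended for transient or stable overexpression of FLAG-tagged RSL1D1, enabling its detection or immunoprecipitation with anti-FLAG reagents. It was deposited in connection with work on ribosome biogenesis defects in cellular senescence and cell cycle arrest through the Rb pathway.
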