Addgene plasmid #122301: pcDNA3.1-3xFLAG-RSL1D1(WT)
Purpose: expresses RSL1D1 protein with a flag tag
Depositing lab: Gerardo Ferbeyre. Depositing organization: University of Montreal. Publication: Senescence-associated ribosome biogenesis defects contributes to cell cycle arrest through the Rb pathway. Lessard F, Igelmann S, Trahan C, Huot G, Saint-Germain E, Mignacca L, Del Toro N, Lopes-Paciencia S, Le Calve B, Montero M, Deschenes-Simard X, Bury M, Moiseeva O, Rowell MC, Zorca CE, Zenklusen D, Brakier-Gingras L, Bourdeau V, Oeffinger M, Ferbeyre G. Nat Cell Biol. 2018 Jul;20(7):789-799. doi: 10.1038/s41556-018-0127-y. Epub 2018 Jun 25. PubMed 29941930.
Backbone
  Vector backbone: pcDNA3.1
  Backbone size w/o insert (bp): 5450
  Total vector size (bp): 6950
  Vector type: Mammalian Expression
  Selectable markers: Neomycin (select with G418)
Growth in bacteria
  Bacterial resistance: Ampicillin, 100 μg/mL
  Growth temperature: 37°C
  Growth strain: DH5alpha
  Copy number: High Copy
Gene/Insert
  Gene/Insert name: RSL1D1
  Species: H. sapiens (human)
  Insert size (bp): 1560
  GenBank ID: NM_015659
  Entrez Gene: RSL1D1 (a.k.a. CSIG, L12, PBK1, UTP30)
  Promoter: CMV
  Tag / fusion protein: Flag (N terminal on insert)
  Cloning method: Restriction Enzyme; 5′ cloning site EcoRV (not destroyed); 3′ cloning site BamHI (not destroyed)
  Sequencing primers: 5′ T7: TAATACGACTCACTATAGGG; 3′ SP6: ATTTAGGTGACACTATAG
Terms and licenses: Academic/Nonprofit Terms; Industry Terms: Not Available to Industry
How to cite: pcDNA3.1-3xFLAG-RSL1D1(WT) was a gift from Gerardo Ferbeyre (Addgene plasmid # 122301 ; http://n2t.net/addgene:122301 ; RRID:Addgene_122301)
