>Addgene plasmid #122301 | pcDNA3.1-3xFLAG-RSL1D1(WT) | depositor partial sequence | sequence record 233531 | Cloned sequence
GATATCACCATGGACTACAAAGACCATGACGGTGATTATAAAGATCATGACATCGATTACAAGGATGACG
ATGACAAGAATTCCGAGGATTCGGCCTCGGCCTCGCTGTCTTCTGCAGCCGCTACTGGAACCTCCACCTC
GACTCCAGCGGCCCCGACAGCACGGAAG
[717 nt withheld, positions 169-885]
AGCAATTGGGATGAAGCCACCAAAAGATCTTTGCTTAATAAGAAGAAAAAAGAGGCAAGGAGAAAACGAA
GAGAAAGAAATTTTGAAAAACAAAAGGAGAGGAAGAAGAAGAGGCAGCAGGCTAGGAAGACTGCATCAGT
TCTTAGTAAAGATGATGTGGCACCTGAAAGTGGTGATACTACAGTGAAGAAACCTGAATCAAAGAAGGAA
CAGACCCCAGAGCATGGGAAGAAAAAACGTGGCAGAGGAAAAGCCCAAGTTAAAGCAACAAATGAATCCG
AAGACGAAATCCCACAGCTGGTACCAATAGGAAAGAAGACTCCAGCTAATGAAAAAGTAGAGATTCAAAA
ACATGCCACAGGAAAGAAGTCTCCAGCAAAGAGTCCTAATCCCAGCACACCTCGTGGGAAGAAAAGAAAG
GCTTTGCCAGCATCTGAGACCCCAAAAGCTGCAGAGTCTGAGACCCCAGGGAAAAGCCCAGAGAAGAAGC
CAAAAATCAAAGAAGAGGCAGTGAAGGAAAAAAGTCCTTCGCTGGGGAAAAAAGATGCGAGACAGACTCC
AAAAAAGCCAGAGGCCAAGTTTTTCACCACTCCTAGTAAATCTGTGAGAAAAGCTTCCCACACCCCCAAA
AAATGGCCCAAAAAACCCAAAGTACCCCAGTCGACCTAAGGATCC
